>Addgene plasmid #154692 | pEPYC1CB0433 | depositor full sequence | sequence record 299623 | pEPYC1CB0433 sequence 7029 bps
GCAATTGTCTTCTGCACGAAGTGGTTTAAACTATCAGTGTTTGACAGGATATATTGGCGGGTAAACCTAA
GAGAAAAGAGCGTTTATTAGAATAATCGGATATTTAAAAGGGCGTGAAAAGGTTTATCCGTTCGTCCATT
TGTATGTGCATGCCAACCACAGGGTTCCCCAGATCAGGCGCTGGCTGCTGAACCCCCAGCCGGAACTGAC
CCCACAAGGCCCTAGCGTTTGCAATGCACCAGGTCATCATTGACCCAGGCGTGTTCCACCAGGCCGCTGC
CTCGCAACTCTTCGCAGGCTTCGCCGACCTGCTCGCGCCACTTCTTCACGCGGGTGGAATCCGATCCGCA
CATGAGGCGGAAGGTTTCCAGCTTGAGCGGGTACGGCTCCCGGTGCGAGCTGAAATAGTCGAACATCCGT
CGGGCCGTCGGCGACAGCTTGCGGTACTTCTCCCATATGAATTTCGTGTAGTGGTCGCCAGCAAACAGCA
CGACGATTTCCTCGTCGATCAGGACCTGGCAACGGGACGTTTTCTTGCCACGGTCCAGGACGCGGAAGCG
GTGCAGCAGCGACACCGATTCCAGGTGCCCAACGCGGTCGGACGTGAAGCCCATCGCCGTCGCCTGTAGG
CGCGACAGGCATTCCTCGGCCTTCGTGTAATACCGGCCATTGATCGACCAGCCCAGGTCCTGGCAAAGCT
CGTAGAACGTGAAGGTGATCGGCTCGCCGATAGGGGTGCGCTTCGCGTACTCCAACACCTGCTGCCACAC
CAGTTCGTCATCGTCGGCCCGCAGCTCGACGCCGGTGTAGGTGATCTTCACGTCCTTGTTGACGTGGAAA
ATGACCTTGTTTTGCAGCGCCTCGCGCGGGATTTTCTTGTTGCGCGTGGTGAACAGGGCAGAGCGGGCCG
TGTCGTTTGGCATCGCTCGCATCGTGTCCGGCCACGGCGCAATATCGAACAAGGAAAGCTGCATTTCCTT
GATCTGCTGCTTCGTGTGTTTCAGCAACGCGGCCTGCTTGGCCTCGCTGACCTGTTTTGCCAGGTCCTCG
CCGGCGGTTTTTCGCTTCTTGGTCGTCATAGTTCCTCGCGTGTCGATGGTCATCGACTTCGCCAAACCTG
CCGCCTCCTGTTCAAGACGACGCGAACGCTCCACGGCGGCCGATGGCGCGGGCAGGGCAGGGGGAGCCAG
TTGCACGCTGTCGCGCTCGATCTTGGCCGTAGCTTGCTGGACCATCGAGCCGACGGACTGGAAGGTTTCG
CGGGGCGCACGCATGACGGTGCGGCTTGCGATGGTTTCGGCATCCTCGGCGGAAAACCCCGCGTCGATCA
GTTCTTGCCTGTATGCCTTCCGGTCAAACGTCCGATTCATTCACCCTCCTTGCGGGATTGCCCCGACTCA
CGCCGGGGCAATGTGCCCTTATTCCTGATTTGACCCGCCTGGTGCCTTGGTGTCCAGATAATCCACCTTA
TCGGCAATGAAGTCGGTCCCGTAGACCGTCTGGCCGTCCTTCTCGTACTTGGTATTCCGAATCTTGCCCT
GCACGAATACCAGCGACCCCTTGCCCAAATACTTGCCGTGGGCCTCGGCCTGAGAGCCAAAACACTTGAT
GCGGAAGAAGTCGGTGCGCTCCTGCTTGTCGCCGGCATCGTTGCGCCACATCTAGGATCTGCCAGGAACC
GTAAAAAGGCCGCGTTGCTGGCGTTTTTCCATAGGCTCCGCCCCCCTGACGAGCATCACAAAAATCGACG
CTCAAGTCAGAGGTGGCGAAACCCGACAGGACTATAAAGATACCAGGCGTTTCCCCCTGGAAGCTCCCTC
GTGCGCTCTCCTGTTCCGACCCTGCCGCTTACCGGATACCTGTCCGCCTTTCTCCCTTCGGGAAGCGTGG
CGCTTTCTCATAGCTCACGCTGTAGGTATCTCAGTTCGGTGTAGGTCGTTCGCTCCAAGCTGGGCTGTGT
GCACGAACCCCCCGTTCAGCCCGACCGCTGCGCCTTATCCGGTAACTATCGTCTTGAGTCCAACCCGGTA
AGACACGACTTATCGCCACTGGCAGCAGCCACTGGTAACAGGATTAGCAGAGCGAGGTATGTAGGCGGTG
CTACAGAGTTCTTGAAGTGGTGGCCTAACTACGGCTACACTAGAAGAACAGTATTTGGTATCTGCGCTCT
GCTGAAGCCAGTTACCTTCGGAAAAAGAGTTGGTAGCTCTTGATCCGGCAAACAAACCACCGCTGGTAGC
GGTGGTTTTTTTGTTTGCAAGCAGCAGATTACGCGCAGAAAAAAAGGATCTCAAGAAGATCCTTTGATCT
TTTCTACGGGGTCTGACGCTCAGTGGAACGAAAACTCACGTTAAGGGATTTTGGTCATGAGATTATCAAA
AAGGATCTTCACCTAGATCCTTTTAAATTAAAAATGAAGTTTTAAATCAATCTAAAGTATATATGAGTAA
ACTTGGTCTGACAGTTACCAATGCTTAATCAGTGAGGCACCTATCTCAGCGATCTGTCTATTTCGTTCAT
CCATAGTTGCCTGACTCCCCGTCGTGTAGATAACTACGATACGGGAGGGCTTACCATCTGGCCCCAGTGC
TGCAATGATACCGCGAGAACCACGCTCACCGGCTCCAGATTTATCAGCAATAAACCAGCCAGCCGGAAGG
GCCGAGCGCAGAAGTGGTCCTGCAACTTTATCCGCCTCCATCCAGTCTATTAATTGTTGCCGGGAAGCTA
GAGTAAGTAGTTCGCCAGTTAATAGTTTGCGCAACGTTGTTGCCATTGCTACAGGCATCGTGGTGTCACG
CTCGTCGTTTGGTATGGCTTCATTCAGCTCCGGTTCCCAACGATCAAGGCGAGTTACATGATCCCCCATG
TTGTGCAAAAAAGCGGTTAGCTCCTTCGGTCCTCCGATCGTTGTCAGAAGTAAGTTGGCCGCAGTGTTAT
CACTCATGGTTATGGCAGCACTGCATAATTCTCTTACTGTCATGCCATCCGTAAGATGCTTTTCTGTGAC
TGGTGAGTACTCAACCAAGTCATTCTGAGAATAGTGTATGCGGCGACCGAGTTGCTCTTGCCCGGCGTCA
ATACGGGATAATACCGCGCCACATAGCAGAACTTTAAAAGTGCTCATCATTGGAAAACGTTCTTCGGGGC
GAAAACTCTCAAGGATCTTACCGCTGTTGAGATCCAGTTCGATGTAACCCACTCGTGCACCCAACTGATC
TTCAGCATCTTTTACTTTCACCAGCGTTTCTGGGTGAGCAAAAACAGGAAGGCAAAATGCCGCAAAAAAG
GGAATAAGGGCGACACGGAAATGTTGAATACTCATACTCTTCCTTTTTCAATATTATTGAAGCATTTATC
AAGGTTATTGTCTCATGAGCGGATACATATTTGAATGTATTTAGAAAAATAAACAAATAGGGGTTCCGCG
CACGAATTGGCCAGCGCTGCCATTTTTGGGGTGAGGCCGTTCGCGGCCGAGGGGCGCAGCCCCTGGGGGG
ATGGGAGGCCCGCGTTAGCGGGCCGGGAGGGTTCGAGAAGGGGGGGCACCCCCCTTCGGCGTGCGCGGTC
ACGCGCACAGGGCGCAGCCCTGGTTAAAAACAAGGTTTATAAATATTGGTTTAAAAGCAGGTTAAAAGAC
AGGTTAGCGGTGGCCGAAAAACGGGCGGAAACCCTTGCAAATGCTGGATTTTCTGCCTGTGGACAGCCCC
TCAAATGTCAATAGGTGCGCCCCTCATCTGTCAGCACTCTGCCCCTCAAGTGTCAAGGATCGCGCCCCTC
ATCTGTCAGTAGTCGCGCCCCTCAAGTGTCAATACCGCAGGGCACTTATCCCCAGGCTTGTCCACATCAT
CTGTGGGAAACTCGCGTAAAATCAGGCGTTTTCGCCGATTTGCGAGGCTGGCCAGCTCCACGTCGCCGGC
CGAAATCGAGCCTGCCCCTCATCTGTCAACGCCGCGCCGGGTGAGTCGGCCCCTCAAGTGTCAACGTCCG
CCCCTCATCTGTCAGTGAGGGCCAAGTTTTCCGCGAGGTATCCACAACGCCGGCGGCCGCGGTGTCTCGC
ACACGGCTTCGACGGCGTTTCTGGCGCGTTTGCAGGGCCATAGACGGCCGCCAGCCCAGCGGCGAGGGCA
ACCAGCCCGGTGAGCGTCGCAAAGGAGATCCTGATCTGACTGATGGGCTGCCTGTATCGAGTGGTGATTT
TGTGCCGAGCTGCCGGTCGGGGAGCTGTTGGCTGGCTGGTGGCAGGATATATTGTGGTGTAAACAAATTG
ACGCTTAGACAACTTAATAACACATTGCGGACGTTTTTAATGTACTGGGGTGGATGCAGTGGGCCCCACT
CTGTGAAGACAATGCCGAATTCGGATCCGGAGGGAGGCGTGTCGTTTTAGTGAGGGGAAAAAGAAGAGGT
GGAAAAAGAAGAGGTGGAAAAAGAAGAGGTCTATATAAGGTTTTGCTATTCATTGAAAGCAGTAGTGACT
GATTTGTATATAATGTACTGTATTTTTACAACAATTACCAACAACAACAAACAACAAACAACATTACAAT
TACTATTTACAATTACAATGGAGGACGCCAAAAACATAAAGAAAGGCCCGGCGCCATTCTATCCGCTGGA
AGATGGAACCGCTGGAGAGCAACTGCATAAGGCTATGAAGAGATACGCCCTGGTTCCTGGAACAATTGCT
TTTACAGATGCACATATCGAGGTGGACATCACTTACGCTGAGTACTTCGAAATGTCCGTTCGGTTGGCAG
AAGCTATGAAACGATATGGGCTGAATACAAATCACAGAATCGTCGTATGCAGTGAAAACTCTCTTCAATT
CTTTATGCCGGTGTTGGGCGCGTTATTTATCGGAGTTGCAGTTGCGCCCGCGAACGACATTTATAATGAA
CGTGAATTGCTCAACAGTATGGGCATTTCGCAGCCTACCGTGGTGTTCGTTTCCAAAAAGGGGTTGCAAA
AAATTTTGAACGTGCAAAAAAAGCTCCCAATCATCCAAAAAATTATTATCATGGATTCTAAAACGGATTA
CCAGGGATTTCAGTCGATGTACACGTTCGTCACATCTCATCTACCTCCCGGTTTTAATGAATACGATTTT
GTGCCAGAGTCCTTCGATAGGGACAAGACAATTGCACTGATCATGAACTCCTCTGGATCTACTGGTCTGC
CTAAAGGTGTCGCTCTGCCTCATAGAACTGCCTGCGTGAGATTCTCGCATGCCAGAGATCCTATTTTTGG
CAATCAAATCATTCCGGATACTGCGATTTTAAGTGTTGTTCCATTCCATCACGGTTTTGGAATGTTTACT
ACACTCGGATATTTGATATGTGGATTTCGAGTCGTCTTAATGTATAGATTTGAAGAAGAACTGTTTCTGA
GGAGCCTTCAGGATTACAAGATTCAAAGTGCGCTGCTGGTGCCAACCCTATTCTCCTTCTTCGCCAAAAG
CACTCTGATTGACAAATACGATTTATCTAATTTACACGAAATTGCTTCTGGTGGCGCTCCCCTCTCTAAG
GAAGTCGGGGAAGCGGTTGCCAAGAGGTTCCATCTGCCAGGTATCAGGCAAGGATATGGGCTCACTGAGA
CTACATCAGCTATTCTGATTACACCCGAGGGGGATGATAAACCGGGCGCGGTCGGTAAAGTTGTTCCATT
TTTTGAAGCGAAGGTTGTGGATCTGGATACCGGGAAAACGCTGGGCGTTAATCAAAGAGGCGAACTGTGT
GTGAGAGGTCCTATGATTATGTCCGGTTATGTAAACAATCCGGAAGCGACCAACGCCTTGATTGACAAGG
ATGGATGGCTACATTCTGGAGACATAGCTTACTGGGACGAGGACGAACACTTCTTCATCGTTGACCGCCT
GAAGTCTCTGATTAAGTACAAAGGCTATCAGGTGGCTCCCGCTGAATTGGAATCCATCTTGCTCCAACAC
CCCAACATCTTCGACGCAGGTGTCGCAGGTCTGCCCGACGATGACGCCGGTGAACTTCCCGCCGCCGTTG
TTGTTTTGGAGCACGGAAAGACGATGACGGAAAAAGAGATCGTGGATTACGTCGCCAGTCAAGTAACAAC
CGCGAAAAAGTTGCGCGGAGGAGTTGTGTTTGTGGACGAAGTACCGAAAGGTCTTACCGGAAAACTCGAC
GCAAGAAAAATCAGAGAGATCCTCATAAAGGCCAAGAAGGGCGGAAAGATCGCCGTGGGTTCGGATTATA
AGGACCATGACGGAGACTATAAGGACCATGACCTCGACGCTGCAGCAGCGGATTATAAGGACGATGACGA
TAAGTGAGCTTGTCCTGCTTTAATGAGATATGCGAGAAGCCTATGATCGCATGATATTTGCTTTCAATTC
TGTTGTGCACGTTGTAAAAAACCTGAGCATGTGTAGCTCAGATCCTTACCGCCGGTTTCGGTTCATTCTA
ATGAATATATCACCCGTTACTATCGTATTTTTATGAATAATATTCTCCGTTCAATTTACTGATTGTACCC
TACTACTTATATGTACAATATTAAAATGAAAACAATATATTGTGCTGAATAGGTTTATAGCGACATCTAT
GATAGAGCGCCACAATAACAAACAATTGCGTTTTATTATTACAAATCCAATTTTAAAAAAAGCGGCAGAA
CCGGTCAAACCTAAAAGACTGATTACATAAATCTTATTCAAATTTCAAAAGTGCCCCAGGGGCTAGTATC
TACGACACACCGAGCGGCGAACTAATAACGCTCACTGAAGGGAACTCCGGTTCCCCGCCGGCGCGCATGG
GTGAGATTCCTTGAAGTTGAGTATTGGCCGTCCGCTCTACCGAAAGTTACGGGCACCATTCAACCCGGTC
CAGCACGGCGGCCGGGTAACCGACTTGCTGCCCCGAGAATTATGCAGCATTTTTTTGGTGTATGTGGGCC
CCAAATGAAGTGCAGGTCAAACCTTGACAGTGACGACAAATCGTTGGGCGGGTCCAGGGCGAATTTTGCG
ACAACATGTCGAGGCTCAGCAGGACCGCT
Features (pLannotate 1.2.2; 11 found; start..end, strand, type, name):
     42..66      +  misc_feature   RB T-DNA repeat: right border repeat from nopaline C58 T-DNA
    178..198     -  CDS            TetR (fragment): tetracycline resistance regulatory protein; tetR
    225..1370    -  CDS            trfA: TRFA_ECOLX - Experimental evidence at protein level: Swiss-Prot protein existence level 1. Also involved in plasmid copy number control, promoting intermolecular coupling of protein bound iterons at oriV, which inhibits replication initiation. From Escherichia coli.
   1706..2294    -  rep_origin     ori: high-copy-number ColE1/pMB1/pBR322/pUC origin of replication
   2465..3325    -  CDS            AmpR: β-lactamase; bla; confers resistance to ampicillin, carbenicillin, and related antibiotics
   3326..3430    -  promoter       AmpR promoter: bla
   3517..4148    -  rep_origin     oriV: incP origin of replication
   4240..4264    +  misc_feature   LB T-DNA repeat: left border repeat from nopaline C58 T-DNA
   4511..4566    +  misc_feature   TMV Ω: translational enhancer from the tobacco mosaic virus 5'-leader sequence (Gallie et al., 1988)
   4568..6217    +  CDS            luciferase: firefly luciferase; luc+; enhanced luc+ version of the luciferase gene
   6315..7022    +  terminator     OCS terminator: octopine synthase terminator
