[The description below was written by a language model from this plasmid's Addgene catalogue record and pLannotate feature annotations shown in this document.]
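Description:
pEPYC1CB0433 is a MoClo (Golden Gate modular cloning) Level 1 plasmid of about 7 kb built in the pICH47732 acceptor backbone, a binary vector suitable for both Escherichia coli and Agrobacterium. The backbone carries a high-copy ColE1/pUC-type origin for propagation in E. coli together with the broad-host-range incP oriV and its trfA replication initiator gene, which allow replication in Agrobacterium. Selection is by ampicillin/carbenicillin resistance from the β-lactamase gene under its native promoter. Nopaline-type left and right T-DNA border repeats flank the cargo region, so the cassette can be delivered into plant cells by Agrobacterium-mediated transfer. The transcription unit was assembled through BsaI sites that were destroyed during cloning, as is usual for Level 1 assemblies.

The payload is a single synthetic reporter cassette, MinSyn_008::TMV::LucF::Flag::ocsT. MinSyn_008 is a minimal synthetic plant promoter; it is named in the catalogue entry but was not recognised by the automated annotation, and presumably lies between the left border and the 5′ leader. It is followed by the tobacco mosaic virus Ω leader, a translational enhancer, then the firefly luciferase (luc+) coding sequence, which according to the insert name carries a FLAG epitope tag (also not annotated separately), and the octopine synthase terminator for transcript termination and polyadenylation. Luciferase output therefore reports the transcriptional strength of the MinSyn_008 promoter. The construct serves as a luminescence reporter for characterising rationally designed minimal synthetic promoters in plants. As a Level 1 module, it can also be combined with other transcription units in higher-level MoClo assemblies.
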