Addgene plasmid #154692: pEPYC1CB0433
Purpose: MoClo Level 1 luciferase reporter
Depositing lab: Nicola Patron. Depositing organization: Earlham Institute. Publication: Rational design of minimal synthetic promoters for plants. Cai YM, Kallam K, Tidd H, Gendarini G, Salzman A, Patron NJ. Nucleic Acids Res. 2020 Aug 28. pii: 5897334. doi: 10.1093/nar/gkaa682. PubMed 32856047.
Backbone
  Vector backbone: pICH47732
  Vector type: Synthetic Biology
Growth in bacteria
  Bacterial resistance: Ampicillin, 100 μg/mL
  Growth temperature: 37°C
  Growth strain: NEB Stable
  Copy number: High Copy
Gene/Insert
  Gene/Insert name: MinSyn_008 Firefly luciferase expression cassette [MinSyn_008::TMV::LucF::Flag::ocsT]
  Species: Synthetic
  Cloning method: Restriction Enzyme; 5′ cloning site BsaI (destroyed during cloning); 3′ cloning site BsaI (destroyed during cloning)
Terms and licenses: Academic/Nonprofit Terms; Industry Terms: Not Available to Industry
Depositor comments: Please visit https://www.biorxiv.org/content/10.1101/2020.05.14.095406v1 for bioRxiv preprint.
How to cite: pEPYC1CB0433 was a gift from Nicola Patron (Addgene plasmid # 154692 ; http://n2t.net/addgene:154692 ; RRID:Addgene_154692)
